Addgene plasmid #107824: pHBS968 TDP43 RRM-GFP G309S
Purpose: To test the effect of sequence on TDP43 droplet properties
Depositing lab: Rajat Rohatgi. Depositing organization: Stanford University. Publication: Phase separation-deficient TDP43 remains functional in splicing. Schmidt HB, Barreau A, Rohatgi R. Nat Commun. 2019 Oct 25;10(1):4890. doi: 10.1038/s41467-019-12740-2. PubMed 31653829.
Backbone
  Vector backbone: pCS2-Dest
  Vector type: Mammalian Expression
Growth in bacteria
  Bacterial resistance: Ampicillin, 100 μg/mL
  Growth temperature: 37°C
  Growth strain: DH5alpha
  Copy number: High Copy
Gene/Insert
  Gene/Insert name: TARDBP mutant
  Species: H. sapiens (human)
  Mutation: G309S mutation in LLPS reporter
  Entrez Gene: TARDBP (a.k.a. ALS10, TDP-43)
  Cloning method: Gibson Cloning
Terms and licenses: Academic/Nonprofit Terms; Industry Terms: Not Available to Industry
How to cite: pHBS968 TDP43 RRM-GFP G309S was a gift from Rajat Rohatgi (Addgene plasmid # 107824 ; http://n2t.net/addgene:107824 ; RRID:Addgene_107824)
