[The description below was written by a language model from this plasmid's Addgene catalogue record and pLannotate feature annotations shown in this document.]
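Description:
pHBS968 TDP43 RRM-GFP G309S is a mammalian expression plasmid of about 5.7 kb built on the pCS2-Dest backbone. It carries a mutant human TARDBP (TDP-43) reporter used to examine how protein sequence affects TDP43 droplet (liquid-liquid phase separation) properties. It is propagated in E. coli from a high-copy ColE1/pUC-type origin with ampicillin selection through the bla gene and its own promoter. An f1 origin and remnants of lacZα, lacI and the lac promoter/operator are also present as backbone carry-over.

The expression cassette is driven by the simian CMV IE94 enhancer/promoter. Because the map is circular, this promoter sits directly upstream of an SP6 promoter that could also serve for in vitro transcription of sense RNA. The insert lies between attB1 and attB2 Gateway sites, although the record lists Gibson assembly as the cloning method, and it is followed by an SV40 polyadenylation signal. Partial T7 and T3 promoters flank the 3′ side in the reverse orientation.

Within the att sites, a roughly 300 bp N-terminal TDP-43 segment is fused directly to superfolder GFP. The annotation tool matched this segment to the Xenopus orthologue, whereas the record gives the species as human. About 480 bp between the end of GFP and attB2 is unannotated. The plasmid name suggests GFP stands in for the RRM region, and G309 would fall in the C-terminal part of TDP-43, so this stretch plausibly encodes the C-terminal domain carrying the G309S substitution, but the feature tables do not confirm that. The depositor and NGS-derived sequences differ by only two nucleotides in length and show essentially the same feature layout.
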