Features (pLannotate 1.2.2; 17 found; start..end, strand, type, name):
     35..53      +  promoter       SP6 promoter: promoter for bacteriophage SP6 RNA polymerase
    108..132     +  protein_bind   attB1: mutant version of attB; recombination site for the Gateway® BP reaction BP Clonase™
    478..1179    +  CDS            Superfolder GFP: Superfolder GFP is a basic (constitutively fluorescent) green fluorescent protein published in 2005, derived from Aequorea victoria. It is reported to be a very rapidly-maturing weak dimer.
   1660..1684    -  protein_bind   attB2: mutant version of attB; recombination site for the Gateway® BP reaction BP Clonase™
   1707..1724    -  promoter       T7 promoter (fragment): promoter for bacteriophage T7 RNA polymerase
   1729..1863    -  polyA_signal   SV40 poly(A) signal: SV40 polyadenylation signal
   1976..1994    -  promoter       T3 promoter: promoter for bacteriophage T3 RNA polymerase
   2039..2055    -  protein_bind   lac operator: The lac repressor binds to the lac operator to inhibit transcription in E. coli. This inhibition can be relieved by adding lactose or isopropyl-β-D-thiogalactopyranoside (IPTG). lac repressor encoded by lacI
   2063..2093    -  promoter       lac promoter: promoter for the E. coli lac operon
   2108..2129    -  protein_bind   CAP binding site: CAP binding activates transcription in the presence of cAMP. E. coli catabolite activator protein
   2142..2234    -  CDS            lacI (fragment): lac repressor; lacI; The lac repressor binds to the lac operator to inhibit transcription in E. coli. This inhibition can be relieved by adding lactose or isopropyl-β-D-thiogalactopyranoside (IPTG).
   2417..3005    -  rep_origin     ori: high-copy-number ColE1/pMB1/pBR322/pUC origin of replication
   3176..4036    -  CDS            AmpR: β-lactamase; bla; confers resistance to ampicillin, carbenicillin, and related antibiotics
   4037..4141    -  promoter       AmpR promoter: bla
   4194..4622    -  rep_origin     f1 ori (sequence partly withheld): f1 bacteriophage origin of replication; arrow indicates direction of (+) strand synthesis
   4627..4693    -  CDS            lacZα (fragment): LacZα fragment of β-galactosidase; lacZ fragment
   4696..5680    +  promoter       CMV IE94 promoter: enhancer/promoter region of simian cytomegalovirus major immediate early transcription unit IE94
>Addgene plasmid #107824 | pHBS968 TDP43 RRM-GFP G309S | depositor full sequence | sequence record 203579 | pHBS968 TDP43 RRM-GFP G309S sequence 5680 bps
CGCCATTCTGCCTGGGGACGTCGGAGCAAGCTTGATTTAGGTGACACTATAGAATACAAGCTACTTGTTC
TTTTTGCAGGATCCCATCGATTCGAATTCAAGGATCAACAAGTTTGTACAAAAAAGCAGGCTGGCGCCGG
TACCACCGGTGCCACCATGGGATCCATGTCTGAATATATTCGGGTAACCGAAGATGAGAACGATGAGCCC
ATTGAAATACCATCGGAAGACGATGGGACGGTGCTGCTCTCCACGGTTACAGCCCAGTTTCCAGGGGCGT
GTGGGCTTCGCTACAGGAATCCAGTGTCTCAGTGTATGAGAGGTGTCCGGCTGGTAGAAGGAATTCTGCA
TGCCCCAGATGCTGGCTGGGGAAATCTGGTGTATGTTGTCAACTATCCAAAAGATAACAAAAGAAAAATG
GATGAGACAGATGCTTCATCAGCAGTGAAAGTGAAAAGAGCAGTCCAGAAAACATCCAGTAAAGGAGAGG
AACTATTTACAGGTACTGTGCCTATCAAAGTCGAGCTGGACGGCGACGTAAACGGCCACAAGTTCAGCGT
GCGTGGCGAGGGCGAGGGCGATGCCACCGAGGGCAAGCTGACCCTGAAGTTCATCTGCACCACCGGCAAG
CTGCCGGTGCCGTGGCCGACCCTCGTGACCACCCTGACCTACGGCGTGCAGTGCTTCAGCCGCTACCCGG
ACCACATGAAGCGTCACGACTTCTTCAAGTCCGCCATGCCGGAAGGCTACGTCCAGGAGCGCACCATCGA
GTTCAAGGACGACGGCACCTACAAGACCCGCGCGGAGGTGAAGTTCGAGGGCGACACCCTGGTGAACCGC
ATCGAGCTGAAGGGCAACGACTTCAAGGAGGACGGCAACATCCTGGGTCACAAGCTGGAGTACAACCACA
ACAGCCACAACGTCCGTATCGAAGCCGACAAGCAGAAGAACGGCATCAAGGCTAACTTCAAGATCCGCCA
CAACGTTGAGGACGGCAGCCAGCAGGAAGCCGACCACAAACAGCAGAACACCCCGATCGGCGACGGCCCG
GTGCGCCTGCCGGACAACCACTATCTGAGCACCCAGACCACGCTGAGCAAAGACCCGAACGAGAAGCGCG
ATCACATGGTCCTGAAGGAGTTCGTGACGGCAGCCGGTATCACTAAAGGTGAAGATGAAAGTGGATCCAA
TGCCGAACCTAAGCACAATAGCAATAGACAGTTAGAAAGAAGTGGAAGATTTGGTGGTAATCCAGGTGGC
TTTGGGAATCAGGGTGGATTTGGTAATAGCAGAGGGGGTGGAGCTGGTTTGGGAAACAATCAAGGTAGTA
ATATGGGTAGTGGGATGAACTTTGGTGCGTTCAGCATTAATCCAGCCATGATGGCTGCCGCCCAGGCAGC
ACTACAGAGCAGTTGGGGTATGATGGGCATGTTAGCCAGCCAGCAGAACCAGTCAGGCCCATCGGGTAAT
AACCAAAACCAAGGCAACATGCAGAGGGAGCCAAACCAGGCCTTCGGTTCTGGAAATAACTCTTATAGTG
GCTCTAATTCTGGTGCAGCAATTGGTTGGGGATCAGCATCCAATGCAGGGTCGGGCAGTGGTTTTAATGG
AGGCTTTGGCTCAAGCATGGATTCTAAGTCTTCTGGCTGGGGAATGTAGACCCAGCTTTCTTGTACAAAG
TGGTTGATCCTCTCGAGCCTCTAGAACTATAGTGAGTCGTATTACGTAGATCCAGACATGATAAGATACA
TTGATGAGTTTGGACAAACCACAACTAGAATGCAGTGAAAAAAATGCTTTATTTGTGAAATTTGTGATGC
TATTGCTTTATTTGTAACCATTATAAGCTGCAATAAACAAGTTAACAACAACAATTGCATTCATTTTATG
TTTCAGGTTCAGGGGGAGGTGTGGGAGGTTTTTTAATTCGCGGCCGCGGCGCCAATGCATTGGGCCCGGT
ACCCAGCTTTTGTTCCCTTTAGTGAGGGTTAATTGCGCGCTTGGCGTAATCATGGTCATAGCTGTTTCCT
GTGTGAAATTGTTATCCGCTCACAATTCCACACAACATACGAGCCGGAAGCATAAAGTGTAAAGCCTGGG
GTGCCTAATGAGTGAGCTAACTCACATTAATTGCGTTGCGCTCACTGCCCGCTTTCCAGTCGGGAAACCT
GTCGTGCCAGCTGCATTAATGAATCGGCCAACGCGCGGGGAGAGGCGGTTTGCGTATTGGGCGCTCTTCC
GCTTCCTCGCTCACTGACTCGCTGCGCTCGGTCGTTCGGCTGCGGCGAGCGGTATCAGCTCACTCAAAGG
CGGTAATACGGTTATCCACAGAATCAGGGGATAACGCAGGAAAGAACATGTGAGCAAAAGGCCAGCAAAA
GGCCAGGAACCGTAAAAAGGCCGCGTTGCTGGCGTTTTTCCATAGGCTCCGCCCCCCTGACGAGCATCAC
AAAAATCGACGCTCAAGTCAGAGGTGGCGAAACCCGACAGGACTATAAAGATACCAGGCGTTTCCCCCTG
GAAGCTCCCTCGTGCGCTCTCCTGTTCCGACCCTGCCGCTTACCGGATACCTGTCCGCCTTTCTCCCTTC
GGGAAGCGTGGCGCTTTCTCATAGCTCACGCTGTAGGTATCTCAGTTCGGTGTAGGTCGTTCGCTCCAAG
CTGGGCTGTGTGCACGAACCCCCCGTTCAGCCCGACCGCTGCGCCTTATCCGGTAACTATCGTCTTGAGT
CCAACCCGGTAAGACACGACTTATCGCCACTGGCAGCAGCCACTGGTAACAGGATTAGCAGAGCGAGGTA
TGTAGGCGGTGCTACAGAGTTCTTGAAGTGGTGGCCTAACTACGGCTACACTAGAAGGACAGTATTTGGT
ATCTGCGCTCTGCTGAAGCCAGTTACCTTCGGAAAAAGAGTTGGTAGCTCTTGATCCGGCAAACAAACCA
CCGCTGGTAGCGGTGGTTTTTTTGTTTGCAAGCAGCAGATTACGCGCAGAAAAAAAGGATCTCAAGAAGA
TCCTTTGATCTTTTCTACGGGGTCTGACGCTCAGTGGAACGAAAACTCACGTTAAGGGATTTTGGTCATG
AGATTATCAAAAAGGATCTTCACCTAGATCCTTTTAAATTAAAAATGAAGTTTTAAATCAATCTAAAGTA
TATATGAGTAAACTTGGTCTGACAGTTACCAATGCTTAATCAGTGAGGCACCTATCTCAGCGATCTGTCT
ATTTCGTTCATCCATAGTTGCCTGACTCCCCGTCGTGTAGATAACTACGATACGGGAGGGCTTACCATCT
GGCCCCAGTGCTGCAATGATACCGCGAGACCCACGCTCACCGGCTCCAGATTTATCAGCAATAAACCAGC
CAGCCGGAAGGGCCGAGCGCAGAAGTGGTCCTGCAACTTTATCCGCCTCCATCCAGTCTATTAATTGTTG
CCGGGAAGCTAGAGTAAGTAGTTCGCCAGTTAATAGTTTGCGCAACGTTGTTGCCATTGCTACAGGCATC
GTGGTGTCACGCTCGTCGTTTGGTATGGCTTCATTCAGCTCCGGTTCCCAACGATCAAGGCGAGTTACAT
GATCCCCCATGTTGTGCAAAAAAGCGGTTAGCTCCTTCGGTCCTCCGATCGTTGTCAGAAGTAAGTTGGC
CGCAGTGTTATCACTCATGGTTATGGCAGCACTGCATAATTCTCTTACTGTCATGCCATCCGTAAGATGC
TTTTCTGTGACTGGTGAGTACTCAACCAAGTCATTCTGAGAATAGTGTATGCGGCGACCGAGTTGCTCTT
GCCCGGCGTCAATACGGGATAATACCGCGCCACATAGCAGAACTTTAAAAGTGCTCATCATTGGAAAACG
TTCTTCGGGGCGAAAACTCTCAAGGATCTTACCGCTGTTGAGATCCAGTTCGATGTAACCCACTCGTGCA
CCCAACTGATCTTCAGCATCTTTTACTTTCACCAGCGTTTCTGGGTGAGCAAAAACAGGAAGGCAAAATG
CCGCAAAAAAGGGAATAAGGGCGACACGGAAATGTTGAATACTCATACTCTTCCTTTTTCAATATTATTG
AAGCATTTATCAGGGTTATTGTCTCATGAGCGGATACATATTTGAATGTATTTAGAAAAATAAACAAATA
GGGGTTCCGCGCACATTTCCCCGAAAAGTGCCACCTAAATTGTAAGCGTTAATATTTTGTTAAAATTCGC
GTTAAATTTTTGTTAAATCAGCTCATTTTTTAACCAATAGGCCGAAATCGGCAAAATCCCTTATAAATCA
AAAGAATAGACCGAGATAGGGT
[37 nt withheld, positions 4293-4329]
AAAGAACGTGGACTCCAACGTCAAAGG
[49 nt withheld, positions 4357-4405]
T
[91 nt withheld, positions 4407-4497]
G
[124 nt withheld, positions 4499-4622]
CCCATTCGCCATTCAGGCTGCGCAACTGTTGGGAAGGGCGATCGGTGCGGGCCTCTTCGCTATTACGCCA
GTCGACCATAGCCAATTCAATATGGCGTATATGGACTCATGCCAATTCAATATGGTGGATCTGGACCTGT
GCCAATTCAATATGGCGTATATGGACTCGTGCCAATTCAATATGGTGGATCTGGACCCCAGCCAATTCAA
TATGGCGGACTTGGCACCATGCCAATTCAATATGGCGGACTTGGCACTGTGCCAACTGGGGAGGGGTCTA
CTTGGCACGGTGCCAAGTTTGAGGAGGGGTCTTGGCCCTGTGCCAAGTCCGCCATATTGAATTGGCATGG
TGCCAATAATGGCGGCCATATTGGCTATATGCCAGGATCAATATATAGGCAATATCCAATATGGCCCTAT
GCCAATATGGCTATTGGCCAGGTTCAATACTATGTATTGGCCCTATGCCATATAGTATTCCATATATGGG
TTTTCCTATTGACGTAGATAGCCCCTCCCAATGGGCGGTCCCATATACCATATATGGGGCTTCCTAATAC
CGCCCATAGCCACTCCCCCATTGACGTCAATGGTCTCTATATATGGTCTTTCCTATTGACGTCATATGGG
CGGTCCTATTGACGTATATGGCGCCTCCCCCATTGACGTCAATTACGGTAAATGGCCCGCCTGGCTCAAT
GCCCATTGACGTCAATAGGACCACCCACCATTGACGTCAATGGGATGGCTCATTGCCCATTCATATCCGT
TCTCACGCCCCCTATTGACGTCAATGACGGTAAATGGCCCACTTGGCAGTACATCAATATCTATTAATAG
TAACTTGGCAAGTACATTACTATTGGAAGGACGCCAGGGTACATTGGCAGTACTCCCATTGACGTCAATG
GCGGTAAATGGCCCGCGATGGCTGCCAAGTACATCCCCATTGACGTCAATGGGGAGGGGCAATGACGCAA
ATGGGCGTTCCATTGACGTAAATGGGCGGTAGGCGTGCCTAATGGGAGGTCTATATAAGCAATGCTCGTT
TAGGGAAC
