Features (pLannotate 1.2.2; 18 found; start..end, strand, type, name):
     24..42      +  promoter       SP6 promoter: promoter for bacteriophage SP6 RNA polymerase
     97..121     +  protein_bind   attB1: mutant version of attB; recombination site for the Gateway® BP reaction BP Clonase™
    161..466     +  CDS            tardbp (fragment): TADBP_XENTR - Also known as tdp43. Experimental evidence at transcript level: Swiss-Prot protein existence level 2. Probably involved in transcriptional repression (By similarity). May play a role in the maintenance of the circadian clock periodicity. From Xenopus tropicalis (Western clawed frog) (Silurana tropicalis).
    467..1168    +  CDS            Superfolder GFP: Superfolder GFP is a basic (constitutively fluorescent) green fluorescent protein published in 2005, derived from Aequorea victoria. It is reported to be a very rapidly-maturing weak dimer.
   1654..1678    -  protein_bind   attB2: mutant version of attB; recombination site for the Gateway® BP reaction BP Clonase™
   1701..1718    -  promoter       T7 promoter (fragment): promoter for bacteriophage T7 RNA polymerase
   1723..1857    -  polyA_signal   SV40 poly(A) signal: SV40 polyadenylation signal
   1970..1988    -  promoter       T3 promoter: promoter for bacteriophage T3 RNA polymerase
   2033..2049    -  protein_bind   lac operator: The lac repressor binds to the lac operator to inhibit transcription in E. coli. This inhibition can be relieved by adding lactose or isopropyl-β-D-thiogalactopyranoside (IPTG). lac repressor encoded by lacI
   2057..2087    -  promoter       lac promoter: promoter for the E. coli lac operon
   2102..2123    -  protein_bind   CAP binding site: CAP binding activates transcription in the presence of cAMP. E. coli catabolite activator protein
   2136..2228    -  CDS            lacI (fragment): lac repressor; lacI; The lac repressor binds to the lac operator to inhibit transcription in E. coli. This inhibition can be relieved by adding lactose or isopropyl-β-D-thiogalactopyranoside (IPTG).
   2411..2999    -  rep_origin     ori: high-copy-number ColE1/pMB1/pBR322/pUC origin of replication
   3170..4030    -  CDS            AmpR: β-lactamase; bla; confers resistance to ampicillin, carbenicillin, and related antibiotics
   4031..4135    -  promoter       AmpR promoter: bla
   4188..4616    -  rep_origin     f1 ori (sequence partly withheld): f1 bacteriophage origin of replication; arrow indicates direction of (+) strand synthesis
   4621..4687    -  CDS            lacZα (fragment): LacZα fragment of β-galactosidase; lacZ fragment
   4694..5671    +  promoter       CMV IE94 promoter: enhancer/promoter region of simian cytomegalovirus major immediate early transcription unit IE94
>Addgene plasmid #107824 | pHBS968 TDP43 RRM-GFP G309S | addgene full sequence | sequence record 207949 | Addgene NGS Result
CTGGGGACGTCGGAGCAAGCTTGATTTAGGTGACACTATAGAATACAAGCTACTTGTTCTTTTTGCAGGA
TCCCATCGATTCGAATTCAAGGATCAACAAGTTTGTACAAAAAAGCAGGCTGGCGCCGGTACCACCGGTG
CCACCATGGGATCCATGTCTGAATATATTCGGGTAACCGAAGATGAGAACGATGAGCCCATTGAAATACC
ATCGGAAGACGATGGGACGGTGCTGCTCTCCACGGTTACAGCCCAGTTTCCAGGGGCGTGTGGGCTTCGC
TACAGGAATCCAGTGTCTCAGTGTATGAGAGGTGTCCGGCTGGTAGAAGGAATTCTGCATGCCCCAGATG
CTGGCTGGGGAAATCTGGTGTATGTTGTCAACTATCCAAAAGATAACAAAAGAAAAATGGATGAGACAGA
TGCTTCATCAGCAGTGAAAGTGAAAAGAGCAGTCCAGAAAACATCCAGTAAAGGAGAGGAACTATTTACA
GGTACTGTGCCTATCAAAGTCGAGCTGGACGGCGACGTAAACGGCCACAAGTTCAGCGTGCGTGGCGAGG
GCGAGGGCGATGCCACCGAGGGCAAGCTGACCCTGAAGTTCATCTGCACCACCGGCAAGCTGCCGGTGCC
GTGGCCGACCCTCGTGACCACCCTGACCTACGGCGTGCAGTGCTTCAGCCGCTACCCGGACCACATGAAG
CGTCACGACTTCTTCAAGTCCGCCATGCCGGAAGGCTACGTCCAGGAGCGCACCATCGAGTTCAAGGACG
ACGGCACCTACAAGACCCGCGCGGAGGTGAAGTTCGAGGGCGACACCCTGGTGAACCGCATCGAGCTGAA
GGGCAACGACTTCAAGGAGGACGGCAACATCCTGGGTCACAAGCTGGAGTACAACCACAACAGCCACAAC
GTCCGTATCGAAGCCGACAAGCAGAAGAACGGCATCAAGGCTAACTTCAAGATCCGCCACAACGTTGAGG
ACGGCAGCCAGCAGGAAGCCGACCACAAACAGCAGAACACCCCGATCGGCGACGGCCCGGTGCGCCTGCC
GGACAACCACTATCTGAGCACCCAGACCACGCTGAGCAAAGACCCGAACGAGAAGCGCGATCACATGGTC
CTGAAGGAGTTCGTGACGGCAGCCGGTATCACTAAAGGTGAAGATGAAAGTGGATCCAATGCCGAACCTA
AGCACAATAGCAATAGACAGTTAGAAAGAAGTGGAAGATTTGGTGGTAATCCAGGTGGCTTTGGGAATCA
GGGTGGATTTGGTAATAGCAGAGGGGGTGGAGCTGGTTTGGGAAACAATCAAGGTAGTAATATGGGTAGT
GGGATGAACTTTGGTGCGTTCAGCATTAATCCAGCCATGATGGCTGCCGCCCAGGCAGCACTACAGAGCA
GTTGGGGTATGATGGGCATGTTAGCCAGCCAGCAGAACCAGTCAGGCCCATCGGGTAATAACCAAAACCA
AGGCAACATGCAGAGGGAGCCAAACCAGGCCTTCGGTTCTGGAAATAACTCTTATAGTGGCTCTAATTCT
GGTGCAGCAATTGGTTGGGGATCAGCATCCAATGCAGGGTCGGGCAGTGGTTTTAATGGAGGCTTTGGCT
CAAGCATGGATTCTAAGTCTTCTGGCTGGGGAATGTAGACTAGACCCAGCTTTCTTGTACAAAGTGGTTG
ATCCTCTCGAGCCTCTAGAACTATAGTGAGTCGTATTACGTAGATCCAGACATGATAAGATACATTGATG
AGTTTGGACAAACCACAACTAGAATGCAGTGAAAAAAATGCTTTATTTGTGAAATTTGTGATGCTATTGC
TTTATTTGTAACCATTATAAGCTGCAATAAACAAGTTAACAACAACAATTGCATTCATTTTATGTTTCAG
GTTCAGGGGGAGGTGTGGGAGGTTTTTTAATTCGCGGCCGCGGCGCCAATGCATTGGGCCCGGTACCCAG
CTTTTGTTCCCTTTAGTGAGGGTTAATTGCGCGCTTGGCGTAATCATGGTCATAGCTGTTTCCTGTGTGA
AATTGTTATCCGCTCACAATTCCACACAACATACGAGCCGGGAGCATAAAGTGTAAAGCCTGGGGTGCCT
AATGAGTGAGCTAACTCACATTAATTGCGTTGCGCTCACTGCCCGCTTTCCAGTCGGGAAACCTGTCGTG
CCAGCTGCATTAATGAATCGGCCAACGCGCGGGGAGAGGCGGTTTGCGTATTGGGCGCTCTTCCGCTTCC
TCGCTCACTGACTCGCTGCGCTCGGTCGTTCGGCTGCGGCGAGCGGTATCAGCTCACTCAAAGGCGGTAA
TACGGTTATCCACAGAATCAGGGGATAACGCAGGAAAGAACATGTGAGCAAAAGGCCAGCAAAAGGCCAG
GAACCGTAAAAAGGCCGCGTTGCTGGCGTTTTTCCATAGGCTCCGCCCCCCTGACGAGCATCACAAAAAT
CGACGCTCAAGTCAGAGGTGGCGAAACCCGACAGGACTATAAAGATACCAGGCGTTTCCCCCTGGAAGCT
CCCTCGTGCGCTCTCCTGTTCCGACCCTGCCGCTTACCGGATACCTGTCCGCCTTTCTCCCTTCGGGAAG
CGTGGCGCTTTCTCATAGCTCACGCTGTAGGTATCTCAGTTCGGTGTAGGTCGTTCGCTCCAAGCTGGGC
TGTGTGCACGAACCCCCCGTTCAGCCCGACCGCTGCGCCTTATCCGGTAACTATCGTCTTGAGTCCAACC
CGGTAAGACACGACTTATCGCCACTGGCAGCAGCCACTGGTAACAGGATTAGCAGAGCGAGGTATGTAGG
CGGTGCTACAGAGTTCTTGAAGTGGTGGCCTAACTACGGCTACACTAGAAGAACAGTATTTGGTATCTGC
GCTCTGCTGAAGCCAGTTACCTTCGGAAAAAGAGTTGGTAGCTCTTGATCCGGCAAACAAACCACCGCTG
GTAGCGGTGGTTTTTTTGTTTGCAAGCAGCAGATTACGCGCAGAAAAAAAGGATCTCAAGAAGATCCTTT
GATCTTTTCTACGGGGTCTGACGCTCAGTGGAACGAAAACTCACGTTAAGGGATTTTGGTCATGAGATTA
TCAAAAAGGATCTTCACCTAGATCCTTTTAAATTAAAAATGAAGTTTTAAATCAATCTAAAGTATATATG
AGTAAACTTGGTCTGACAGTTACCAATGCTTAATCAGTGAGGCACCTATCTCAGCGATCTGTCTATTTCG
TTCATCCATAGTTGCCTGACTCCCCGTCGTGTAGATAACTACGATACGGGAGGGCTTACCATCTGGCCCC
AGTGCTGCAATGATACCGCGAGACCCACGCTCACCGGCTCCAGATTTATCAGCAATAAACCAGCCAGCCG
GAAGGGCCGAGCGCAGAAGTGGTCCTGCAACTTTATCCGCCTCCATCCAGTCTATTAATTGTTGCCGGGA
AGCTAGAGTAAGTAGTTCGCCAGTTAATAGTTTGCGCAACGTTGTTGCCATTGCTACAGGCATCGTGGTG
TCACGCTCGTCGTTTGGTATGGCTTCATTCAGCTCCGGTTCCCAACGATCAAGGCGAGTTACATGATCCC
CCATGTTGTGCAAAAAAGCGGTTAGCTCCTTCGGTCCTCCGATCGTTGTCAGAAGTAAGTTGGCCGCAGT
GTTATCACTCATGGTTATGGCAGCACTGCATAATTCTCTTACTGTCATGCCATCCGTAAGATGCTTTTCT
GTGACTGGTGAGTACTCAACCAAGTCATTCTGAGAATAGTGTATGCGGCGACCGAGTTGCTCTTGCCCGG
CGTCAATACGGGATAATACCGCGCCACATAGCAGAACTTTAAAAGTGCTCATCATTGGAAAACGTTCTTC
GGGGCGAAAACTCTCAAGGATCTTACCGCTGTTGAGATCCAGTTCGATGTAACCCACTCGTGCACCCAAC
TGATCTTCAGCATCTTTTACTTTCACCAGCGTTTCTGGGTGAGCAAAAACAGGAAGGCAAAATGCCGCAA
AAAAGGGAATAAGGGCGACACGGAAATGTTGAATACTCATACTCTTCCTTTTTCAATATTATTGAAGCAT
TTATCAGGGTTATTGTCTCATGAGCGGATACATATTTGAATGTATTTAGAAAAATAAACAAATAGGGGTT
CCGCGCACATTTCCCCGAAAAGTGCCACCTAAATTGTAAGCGTTAATATTTTGTTAAAATTCGCGTTAAA
TTTTTGTTAAATCAGCTCATTTTTTAACCAATAGGCCGAAATCGGCAAAATCCCTTATAAATCAAAAGAA
TAGACCGAGATAGGGT
[37 nt withheld, positions 4287-4323]
AAAGAACGTGGACTCCAACGTCAAAGG
[49 nt withheld, positions 4351-4399]
T
[91 nt withheld, positions 4401-4491]
G
[124 nt withheld, positions 4493-4616]
CCCATTCGCCATTCAGGCTGCGCAACTGTTGGGAAGGGCGATCGGTGCGGGCCTCTTCGCTATTACGCCA
GTCGACCGCCAATTCAATATGGCGTATATGGACTCATGCCAATTCAATATGGTGGATCTGGACCTGTGCC
AATTCAATATGGCGTATATGGACTCGTGCCAATTCAATATGGTGGATCTGGACCCCAGCCAATTCAATAT
GGCGGACTTGGCACCATGCCAATTCAATATGGCGGACCTGGCACTGTGCCAACTGGGGAGGGGTCTACTT
GGCACGGTGCCAAGTTTGAGGAGGGGTCTTGGCCCTGTGCCAAGTCCGCCATATTGAATTGGCATGGTGC
CAATAATGGCGGCCATATTGGCTATATGCCAGGATCAATATATAGGCAATATCCAATATGGCCCTATGCC
AATATGGCTATTGGCCAGGTTCAATACTATGTATTGGCCCTATGCCATATAGTATTCCATATATGGGTTT
TCCTATTGACGTAGATAGCCCCTCCCAATGGGCGGTCCCATATACCATATATGGGGCTTCCTAATACCGC
CCATAGCCACTCCCCCATTGACGTCAATGGTCTCTATATATGGTCTTTCCTATTGACGTCATATGGGCGG
TCCTATTGACGTATATGGCGCCTCCCCCATTGACGTCAATTACGGTAAATGGCCCGCCTGGCTCAATGCC
CATTGACGTCAATAGGACCACCCACCATTGACGTCAATGGGATGGCTCATTGCCCATTCATATCCGTTCT
CACGCCCCCTATTGACGTCAATGACGGTAAATGGCCCACTTGGCAGTACATCAATATCTATTAATAGTAA
CTTGGCAAGTACATTACTATTGGAAGTACGCCAGGGTACATTGGCAGTACTCCCATTGACGTCAATGGCG
GTAAATGGCCCGCGATGGCTGCCAAGTACATCCCCATTGACGTCAATGGGGAGGGGCAATGACGCAAATG
GGCGTTCCATTGACGTAAATGGGCGGTAGGCGTGCCTAATGGGAGGTCTATATAAGCAATGCTCGTTTAG
GGAACCGCCATTCTGC
